Addgene plasmid #241131: pDMJ2-SARS-CoV-2-Spike (XBB-9a)
Purpose: Expresses SARS-CoV-2 spike (XBB-9a) protein for creating pseudotyped virus
Depositing lab: Jeremy Luban. Depositing organization: University of Massachusetts, Worcester. Publication: Computationally designed proteins mimic antibody immune evasion in viral evolution. Youssef N, Gurev S, Ghantous F, Brock KP, Jaimes JA, Thadani NN, Dauphin A, Sherman AC, Yurkovetskiy L, Soto D, Estanboulieh R, Kotzen B, Notin P, Kollasch AW, Cohen AA, Dross SE, Erasmus J, Fuller DH, Bjorkman PJ, Lemieux JE, Luban J, Seaman MS, Marks DS. Immunity. 2025 May 6:S1074-7613(25)00178-5. doi: 10.1016/j.immuni.2025.04.015. PubMed 40345199.
Backbone
  Vector backbone: pDMJ2
  Vector type: Mammalian Expression
Growth in bacteria
  Bacterial resistance: Ampicillin, 100 μg/mL
  Growth temperature: 37°C
  Growth strain: DH5alpha
  Copy number: High Copy
Gene/Insert
  Gene/Insert name: Spike (XBB-9a)
  Species: SARS-CoV-2
  Mutation: T19R,L24del,P25del,P26del,A27S,V83A,G142D,Y144del,H146Q,K147N,S155R,Q183E,V213G,G339D,R346K,L368I,S371F,S373P,S375F,T376A,D405N,R408S,K417N,N440K,V445P,G446S,L452R,N460K,S477N,T478K,E484A,F486S,F490S,Q493R,Q498R,N501Y,Y505H,K529L,D614G,H655Y,N679K,P681H,N764K,D796Y,Q954H,N969K
  Entrez Gene: S (a.k.a. GU280_gp02, spike glycoprotein)
  Cloning method: Gene Synthesis
Terms and licenses: Academic/Nonprofit Terms; Industry Terms: Not Available to Industry
How to cite: pDMJ2-SARS-CoV-2-Spike (XBB-9a) was a gift from Jeremy Luban (Addgene plasmid # 241131 ; http://n2t.net/addgene:241131 ; RRID:Addgene_241131)
