[The description below was written by a language model from this plasmid's Addgene catalogue record and pLannotate feature annotations shown in this document.]
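Description:
pDMJ2-SARS-CoV-2-Spike (XBB-9a) is a 7,380 nt mammalian expression plasmid built on the pDMJ2 backbone to produce a variant SARS-CoV-2 spike glycoprotein for pseudotyping viral particles. In bacteria it is maintained through a high-copy ColE1/pUC-type origin of replication and selected with ampicillin via a β-lactamase (AmpR) gene driven by its own bla promoter. A short fragment of the pBR322 basis-of-mobility region is also annotated in the backbone.

The payload is a gene-synthesised spike open reading frame of about 3.75 kb. Because the sequence record is numbered from the start of the coding sequence, the regulatory elements that appear at the end of the map actually lie immediately upstream of the gene on the circular plasmid. These are the human cytomegalovirus immediate-early enhancer and promoter, followed by a fragment of the HTLV-1 5' LTR and a fragment of modified CMV intron A. Leader and intron elements of this kind are commonly included to boost transcript processing and expression in mammalian cells. A bovine growth hormone polyadenylation signal terminates the transcript downstream of spike.

The XBB-9a insert carries a large set of changes relative to the reference spike, comprising N-terminal domain substitutions and deletions, a dense cluster of receptor-binding domain substitutions (including K417N, L452R, E484A, F486S and N501Y), D614G, changes near the furin cleavage site such as P681H, and several S2 substitutions. The associated publication concerns computationally designed proteins that mimic antibody immune evasion in viral evolution. No epitope tags or reporters are annotated. The packaging and reporter components needed to make pseudotyped virus are not part of this plasmid.
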