Features (pLannotate 1.2.2; 10 found; start..end, strand, type, name):
      1..3753    +  CDS            S: SPIKE_SARS2 - Experimental evidence at protein level: Swiss-Prot protein existence level 1. [Spike glycoprotein]: May down-regulate host tetherin (BST2) by lysosomal degradation, thereby counteracting its antiviral activity. From Severe acute respiratory syndrome coronavirus 2 (2019-nCoV) (SARS-CoV-2).
   3776..4000    +  polyA_signal   bGH poly(A) signal: bovine growth hormone polyadenylation signal
   4415..5003    -  rep_origin     ori: high-copy-number ColE1/pMB1/pBR322/pUC origin of replication
   5174..6034    -  CDS            AmpR: β-lactamase; bla; confers resistance to ampicillin, carbenicillin, and related antibiotics
   6035..6139    -  promoter       AmpR promoter: bla
   6179..6236    +  misc_feature   bom (fragment): basis of mobility region from pBR322
   6322..6701    +  enhancer       CMV enhancer: human cytomegalovirus immediate early enhancer
   6702..6905    +  promoter       CMV promoter: human cytomegalovirus (CMV) immediate early promoter
   6994..7221    +  LTR            5' LTR (truncated) (fragment): truncated 5' long terminal repeat (LTR) from human T-cell leukemia virus (HTLV) type 1
   7225..7335    +  intron         CMV intron (fragment): modified intron A from human cytomegalovirus
>Addgene plasmid #241131 | pDMJ2-SARS-CoV-2-Spike (XBB-9a) | addgene full sequence | sequence record 486362 | Addgene NGS Result
ATGTTCGTGTTTCTGGTTCTTCTTCCCCTGGTGTCTAGTCAGTGCGTCAACTTGCGGACGCGAACACAGA
GCTACACCAATTCCTTTACACGAGGCGTCTACTATCCCGACAAGGTGTTCCGAAGCAGTGTTTTGCACTC
CACGCAGGACCTTTTCTTGCCCTTCTTCTCAAATGTGACTTGGTTTCATGCAATACACGTATCCGGGACT
AATGGCACTAAGAGATTCGACAATCCCGCCTTGCCTTTTAACGACGGCGTGTATTTTGCCAGTACAGAAA
AGAGCAATATTATCCGGGGATGGATCTTCGGCACGACTCTGGATAGTAAAACACAATCCCTGCTGATCGT
GAATAATGCGACAAACGTCGTCATAAAAGTCTGCGAGTTCCAGTTCTGCAACGACCCTTTCCTCGACGTG
TACCAGAACAACAATAAATCTTGGATGGAACGGGAGTTTCGCGTGTACTCCAGTGCAAATAACTGTACTT
TTGAGTACGTAAGCCAGCCTTTCCTGATGGACCTCGAAGGGAAAGAGGGGAACTTTAAGAACCTGCGCGA
ATTCGTGTTCAAGAACATCGACGGTTATTTTAAAATATACAGCAAGCACACCCCTATTAACCTGGGCAGA
GATTTGCCACAAGGTTTTAGCGCCCTGGAACCCCTCGTGGACCTTCCTATCGGCATCAACATCACGCGCT
TCCAAACTCTGCTCGCACTGCATCGGTCTTATCTGACCCCTGGAGATTCATCCTCAGGATGGACCGCGGG
TGCTGCTGCATATTATGTGGGATATCTGCAGCCTAGGACCTTCCTGCTCAAATACAACGAGAACGGCACC
ATCACTGACGCTGTTGATTGCGCGCTGGACCCATTGTCTGAAACCAAATGCACACTGAAAAGCTTCACAG
TCGAGAAGGGCATTTACCAGACGAGCAACTTCAGAGTTCAGCCCACAGAGAGCATCGTTCGCTTCCCCAA
CATTACCAATTTGTGCCCATTCGACGAGGTCTTTAACGCAACTAAGTTTGCCAGTGTTTACGCCTGGAAC
AGGAAACGGATATCCAATTGCGTGGCCGATTACAGCGTAATCTACAATTTCGCTCCCTTTTTCGCCTTTA
AATGCTACGGTGTCTCCCCTACGAAGCTGAATGATCTGTGCTTTACTAATGTCTATGCGGACAGCTTCGT
TATTAGAGGTAACGAGGTCAGCCAAATCGCCCCAGGGCAGACTGGAAACATAGCCGACTACAATTACAAA
CTGCCAGATGATTTCACCGGCTGCGTCATCGCCTGGAACTCCAATAAGCTCGATAGTAAACCCAGCGGCA
ATTACAACTATCGGTATAGGCTGTTTCGAAAGAGCAAGCTGAAACCTTTTGAGCGGGACATTTCAACAGA
GATCTACCAGGCCGGAAACAAGCCCTGCAACGGGGTCGCCGGGAGCAATTGTTACAGCCCGCTGCGGAGC
TATGGATTTCGGCCGACTTACGGCGTTGGCCACCAGCCATATCGGGTGGTGGTGCTGTCATTTGAGCTGC
TTCATGCGCCTGCTACAGTATGTGGGCCTAAACTGTCTACCAATCTGGTGAAAAATAAGTGCGTGAACTT
CAACTTCAATGGCCTCACCGGGACAGGCGTGTTGACAGAATCCAATAAGAAATTCCTGCCATTCCAGCAG
TTCGGCAGGGATATCGCAGACACGACCGATGCGGTGCGAGATCCCCAGACATTGGAGATTCTGGACATTA
CTCCTTGTTCTTTTGGAGGAGTGAGTGTTATTACTCCCGGCACAAATACCTCAAATCAAGTCGCTGTGCT
GTATCAAGGTGTAAACTGTACCGAGGTCCCCGTGGCTATTCACGCCGACCAGCTGACCCCAACATGGCGG
GTATACAGCACCGGTTCTAATGTATTCCAGACCAGAGCCGGCTGCCTCATTGGAGCCGAGTACGTGAACA
ACTCTTATGAATGTGATATACCGATTGGAGCAGGTATCTGCGCCTCTTATCAGACCCAGACAAAGAGCCA
CAGAAGGGCTAGGAGCGTGGCCTCCCAGTCCATAATCGCCTATACAATGTCACTGGGGGCTGAAAATTCA
GTGGCATACAGTAACAACTCTATCGCTATCCCCACAAATTTTACCATCTCTGTGACTACAGAGATCCTGC
CAGTGTCTATGACTAAAACCTCCGTGGACTGTACCATGTACATCTGTGGTGATAGCACCGAATGTTCCAA
CCTGCTCCTGCAGTACGGCAGCTTCTGCACACAGCTGAAGAGGGCACTGACAGGAATCGCCGTCGAACAG
GATAAGAACACTCAGGAGGTGTTTGCGCAGGTTAAGCAGATTTACAAGACGCCACCAATCAAGTACTTCG
GTGGGTTCAATTTCTCTCAAATTCTGCCTGATCCTTCTAAGCCATCTAAGCGGAGCTTTATAGAGGATTT
GCTCTTTAATAAGGTGACCCTCGCCGATGCTGGATTTATTAAGCAGTATGGCGACTGTTTGGGAGACATT
GCTGCTCGCGATCTGATATGTGCCCAGAAATTCAACGGGCTGACCGTACTCCCACCGCTGCTCACTGATG
AGATGATCGCACAATATACCAGCGCCCTGCTGGCCGGCACTATTACATCCGGCTGGACGTTCGGAGCAGG
AGCCGCACTGCAAATACCTTTTGCCATGCAGATGGCATATCGCTTCAATGGGATCGGGGTGACCCAGAAC
GTCCTGTACGAAAACCAGAAACTTATCGCTAACCAGTTCAATTCCGCCATTGGTAAAATCCAGGACAGCT
TGAGTTCCACAGCCAGCGCCCTCGGGAAATTGCAAGATGTAGTCAATCACAATGCACAAGCCCTGAATAC
TCTCGTCAAGCAACTGTCATCCAAGTTCGGTGCTATATCCTCCGTGCTGAATGATATCCTTAGTAGATTG
GATAAGGTGGAGGCAGAAGTCCAGATCGACCGGCTTATTACTGGAAGGCTGCAGAGTCTGCAGACGTACG
TCACGCAGCAGCTTATCAGAGCCGCCGAGATTAGAGCATCTGCGAATCTGGCTGCTACAAAGATGAGTGA
ATGCGTGCTCGGGCAATCAAAGCGGGTCGACTTTTGTGGGAAGGGGTACCACCTCATGAGCTTCCCCCAA
TCCGCCCCACATGGCGTTGTGTTCCTGCATGTTACTTACGTTCCCGCTCAAGAGAAGAACTTTACTACCG
CTCCGGCGATCTGCCACGACGGTAAGGCACACTTTCCACGCGAAGGCGTCTTTGTTAGCAATGGAACACA
CTGGTTTGTTACCCAGAGGAACTTTTATGAGCCCCAGATAATCACAACCGACAACACATTCGTATCTGGG
AACTGTGACGTAGTTATTGGGATCGTGAACAACACCGTGTACGATCCTCTCCAACCGGAACTTGACTCTT
TCAAGGAGGAACTGGATAAGTACTTTAAGAATCACACCTCACCCGATGTTGACCTCGGCGACATTTCAGG
AATTAATGCTAGCGTGGTGAACATCCAGAAAGAGATTGATAGACTTAACGAAGTGGCCAAGAACCTCAAC
GAATCACTTATTGACCTGCAGGAGCTGGGAAAATATGAGCAGTACATTAAATGGCCTTGGTACATTTGGC
TGGGCTTTATAGCAGGCCTGATCGCTATCGTCATGGTGACCATCATGCTTTGTTGTATGACTAGCTGCTG
CAGCTGCCTCAAGGGCTGTTGTAGCTGCGGCTCTTGCTGTAAATAATGATGAGGATCCAGATCTGCTGTG
CCTTCTAGTTGCCAGCCATCTGTTGTTTGCCCCTCCCCCGTGCCTTCCTTGACCCTGGAAGGTGCCACTC
CCACTGTCCTTTCCTAATAAAATGAGGAAATTGCATCGCATTGTCTGAGTAGGTGTCATTCTATTCTGGG
GGGTGGGGTGGGGCAGGACAGCAAGGGGGAGGATTGGGAAGACAATAGCAGGCATGCTGGGGATGCGGTG
GGCTCTATGGGTACCCAGGTGCTGAAGAATTGACCCGGTTCCTCCTGGGCCAGAAAGAAGCAGGCACATC
CCCTTCTCTGTGACACACCCTGTCCACGCCCCTGGTTCTTAGTTCCAGCCCCACTCATAGGACACTCATA
GCTCAGGAGGGCTCCGCCTTCAATCCCACCCGCTAAAGTACTTGGAGCGGTCTCTCCCTCCCTCATCAGC
CCACCAAACCAAACCTAGCCTCCAAGAGTGGGAAGAAATTAAAGCAAGATAGGCTATTAAGTGCAGAGGG
AGAGAAAATGCCTCCAACATGTGAGGAAGTAATGAGAGAAATCATAGAATTTTAAGGCCATGATTTAAGG
CCAATCGGAAAGAACATGTGAGCAAAAGGCCAGCAAAAGGCCAGGAACCGTAAAAAGGCCGCGTTGCTGG
CGTTTTTCCATAGGCTCCGCCCCCCTGACGAGCATCACAAAAATCGACGCTCAAGTCAGAGGTGGCGAAA
CCCGACAGGACTATAAAGATACCAGGCGTTTCCCCCTGGAAGCTCCCTCGTGCGCTCTCCTGTTCCGACC
CTGCCGCTTACCGGATACCTGTCCGCCTTTCTCCCTTCGGGAAGCGTGGCGCTTTCTCATAGCTCACGCT
GTAGGTATCTCAGTTCGGTGTAGGTCGTTCGCTCCAAGCTGGGCTGTGTGCACGAACCCCCCGTTCAGCC
CGACCGCTGCGCCTTATCCGGTAACTATCGTCTTGAGTCCAACCCGGTAAGACACGACTTATCGCCACTG
GCAGCAGCCACTGGTAACAGGATTAGCAGAGCGAGGTATGTAGGCGGTGCTACAGAGTTCTTGAAGTGGT
GGCCTAACTACGGCTACACTAGAAGAACAGTATTTGGTATCTGCGCTCTGCTGAAGCCAGTTACCTTCGG
AAAAAGAGTTGGTAGCTCTTGATCCGGCAAACAAACCACCGCTGGTAGCGGTGGTTTTTTTGTTTGCAAG
CAGCAGATTACGCGCAGAAAAAAAGGATCTCAAGAAGATCCTTTGATCTTTTCTACGGGGTCTGACGCTC
AGTGGAACGAAAACTCACGTTAAGGGATTTTGGTCATGAGATTATCAAAAAGGATCTTCACCTAGATCCT
TTTAAATTAAAAATGAAGTTTTAAATCAATCTAAAGTATATATGAGTAAACTTGGTCTGACAGTTACCAA
TGCTTAATCAGTGAGGCACCTATCTCAGCGATCTGTCTATTTCGTTCATCCATAGTTGCCTGACTCCCCG
TCGTGTAGATAACTACGATACGGGAGGGCTTACCATCTGGCCCCAGTGCTGCAATGATACCGCGAGACCC
ACGCTCACCGGCTCCAGATTTATCAGCAATAAACCAGCCAGCCGGAAGGGCCGAGCGCAGAAGTGGTCCT
GCAACTTTATCCGCCTCCATCCAGTCTATTAATTGTTGCCGGGAAGCTAGAGTAAGTAGTTCGCCAGTTA
ATAGTTTGCGCAACGTTGTTGCCATTGCTACAGGCATCGTGGTGTCACGCTCGTCGTTTGGTATGGCTTC
ATTCAGCTCCGGTTCCCAACGATCAAGGCGAGTTACATGATCCCCCATGTTGTGCAAAAAAGCGGTTAGC
TCCTTCGGTCCTCCGATCGTTGTCAGAAGTAAGTTGGCCGCAGTGTTATCACTCATGGTTATGGCAGCAC
TGCATAATTCTCTTACTGTCATGCCATCCGTAAGATGCTTTTCTGTGACTGGTGAGTACTCAACCAAGTC
ATTCTGAGAATAGTGTATGCGGCGACCGAGTTGCTCTTGCCCGGCGTCAATACGGGATAATACCGCGCCA
CATAGCAGAACTTTAAAAGTGCTCATCATTGGAAAACGTTCTTCGGGGCGAAAACTCTCAAGGATCTTAC
CGCTGTTGAGATCCAGTTCGATGTAACCCACTCGTGCACCCAACTGATCTTCAGCATCTTTTACTTTCAC
CAGCGTTTCTGGGTGAGCAAAAACAGGAAGGCAAAATGCCGCAAAAAAGGGAATAAGGGCGACACGGAAA
TGTTGAATACTCATACTCTTCCTTTTTCAATATTATTGAAGCATTTATCAGGGTTATTGTCTCATGAGCG
GATACATATTTGAATGTATTTAGAAAAATAAACAAATAGGGGTTCCGCGCACATTTCCCCGAAAAGTGCC
ACCTGACGTCCCAATGATTGCACCATATGCGGTGTGAAATACCGCACAGATGCGTAAGGAGAAAATACCG
CATCAGATTGGCTATTGGCCATTGCATACGTTGTATCCATATCATAATATGTACATTTATATTGGCTCAT
GTCCAACATTACCGCCATGTTGACATTGATTATTGACTAGTTATTAATAGTAATCAATTACGGGGTCATT
AGTTCATAGCCCATATATGGAGTTCCGCGTTACATAACTTACGGTAAATGGCCCGCCTGGCTGACCGCCC
AACGACCCCCGCCCATTGACGTCAATAATGACGTATGTTCCCATAGTAACGCCAATAGGGACTTTCCATT
GACGTCAATGGGTGGAGTATTTACGGTAAACTGCCCACTTGGCAGTACATCAAGTGTATCATATGCCAAG
TACGCCCCCTATTGACGTCAATGACGGTAAATGGCCCGCCTGGCATTATGCCCAGTACATGACCTTATGG
GACTTTCCTACTTGGCAGTACATCTACGTATTAGTCATCGCTATTACCATGGTGATGCGGTTTTGGCAGT
ACATCAATGGGCGTGGATAGCGGTTTGACTCACGGGGATTTCCAAGTCTCCACCCCATTGACGTCAATGG
GAGTTTGTTTTGGCACCAAAATCAACGGGACTTTCCAAAATGTCGTAACAACTCCGCCCCATTGACGCAA
ATGGGCGGTAGGCGTGTACGGTGGGAGGTCTATATAAGCAGAGCTCGTTTAGTGAACCGTCAGATCGCCT
GGAGACGCCATCCACGCTGTTTTGACCTCCATAGAAGACACCGGGACCGATCCAGCCTCCATCGGCTCGC
ATCTCTCCTTCACGCGCCCGCCGCCCTACCTGAGGCCGCCATCCACGCCGGTTGAGTCGCGTTCTGCCGC
CTCCCGCCTGTGGTGCCTCCTGAACTGCGTCCGCCGTCTAGGTAAGTTTAAAGCTCAGGTCGAGACCGGG
CCTTTGTCCGGCGCTCCCTTGGAGCCTACCTAGACTCAGCCGGCTCTCCACGCTTTGCCTGACCCTGCTT
GCTCAACTCTAGTTAACGGTGGAGGGCAGTGTAGTCTGAGCAGTACTCGTTGCTGCCGCGCGCGCCACCA
GACATAATAGCTGACAGACTAACAGACTGTTCCTTTCCATGGGTCTTTTCTGCAGTCACCGTCGTCGACA
CGTGTGATCAGATATCGCGGCCGCTCTAGA
